>Addgene plasmid #154451 | pCDNA3/flag-pBirA(1-K283)-FRB | addgene full sequence | sequence record 309460 | Addgene NGS Result
TAATACGACTCACTATAGGGAGACCCAAGCTTGCGGCCGCCACCATGGACTACAAGGATGACGACGATAA
GATGAAGGACAACACCGTGCCCCTGAAGCTGATCGCCCTGCTGGCCAACGGCGAGTTCCACTCTGGCGAG
CAGCTGGGAGAGACCCTGGGAATGAGCAGAGCCGCCATCAACAAGCACATCCAGACACTGAGAGACTGGG
GAGTGGACGTGTTCACCGTGCCTGGCAAGGGCTACAGCCTGCCTGAGCCTATCCAGCTGCTGAACGCCAA
GCAGATCCTGGGACAGCTGGATGGCGGAAGCGTGGCCGTGCTGCCTGTGATCGACTCCACCAATCAGTAC
CTGCTGGACAGAATCGGAGAGCTGAAGTCCGGCGACGCCTGCATCGCCGAGTACCAGCAGGCTGGCAGAG
GAGGCAGAGGACGGAAGTGGTTCAGCCCATTCGGAGCCAACCTGTACCTGTCCATGTTCTGGAGACTGGA
GCAGGGACCTGCTGCTGCCATCGGACTGAGTCTGGTGATCGGAATCGTGATGGCCGAGGTGCTGAGAAAG
CTGGGAGCCGACAAGGTGAGAGTGAAGTGGCCTAATGACCTGTACCTCCAGGACCGCAAGCTGGCTGGCA
TCCTGGTGGAGCTGACAGGCAAGACAGGCGATGCCGCTCAGATCGTGATCGGAGCCGGAATCAACATGGC
CATGAGAAGAGTGGAGGAGAGCGTGGTGAACCAGGGCTGGATCACCCTGCAGGAGGCTGGCATCAACCTG
GACCGGAACACCCTGGCCGCCATGCTGATCAGAGAGCTGAGAGCCGCTCTGGAGCTGTTCGAGCAGGAGG
GACTGGCTCCTTACCTGAGCAGATGGGAGAAGCTGGACAACTTCATCAACAGACCTGTGAAGCTGATCAT
CGGCGACAAGGGATCCATGGCTTCTAGAATCCTCTGGCATGAGATGTGGCATGAAGGCCTGGAAGAGGCA
TCTCGTTTGTACTTTGGGGAAAGGAACGTGAAAGGCATGTTTGAGGTGCTGGAGCCCTTGCATGCTATGA
TGGAACGGGGCCCCCAGACTCTGAAGGAAACATCCTTTAATCAGGCCTATGGTCGAGATTTAATGGAGGC
CCAAGAGTGGTGCAGGAAGTACATGAAATCAGGGAATGTCAAGGACCTCCTCCAAGCCTGGGACCTCTAT
TATCATGTGTTCCGACGAATCTCAAAGACTAGTTAATGACTCGAGCATGCATCTAGAGGGCCCTATTCTA
TAGTGTCACCTAAATGCTAGAGCTCGCTGATCAGCCTCGACTGTGCCTTCTAGTTGCCAGCCATCTGTTG
TTTGCCCCTCCCCCGTGCCTTCCTTGACCCTGGAAGGTGCCACTCCCACTGTCCTTTCCTAATAAAATGA
GGAAATTGCATCGCATTGTCTGAGTAGGTGTCATTCTATTCTGGGGGGTGGGGTGGGGCAGGACAGCAAG
GGGGAGGATTGGGAAGACAATAGCAGGCATGCTGGGGATGCGGTGGGCTCTATGGCTTCTGAGGCGGAAA
GAACCAGCTGGGGCTCTAGGGGGTATCCCC
[124 nt withheld, positions 1571-1694]
C
[91 nt withheld, positions 1696-1786]
A
[49 nt withheld, positions 1788-1836]
CCTTTGACGTTGGAGTCCACGTTCTTT
[37 nt withheld, positions 1864-1900]
ACCCTATCTCGGTCTATTCTTTTGATTTATAAGGGATTTTGCCGATTTCGGCCTATTGGTTAAAAAATGA
GCTGATTTAACAAAAATTTAACGCGAATTAATTCTGTGGAATGTGTGTCAGTTAGGGTGTGGAAAGTCCC
CAGGCTCCCCAGCAGGCAGAAGTATGCAAAGCATGCATCTCAATTAGTCAGCAACCAGGTGTGGAAAGTC
CCCAGGCTCCCCAGCAGGCAGAAGTATGCAAAGCATGCATCTCAATTAGTCAGCAACCATAGTCCCGCCC
CTAACTCCGCCCATCCCGCCCCTAACTCCGCCCAGTTCCGCCCATTCTCCGCCCCATGGCTGACTAATTT
TTTTTATTTATGCAGAGGCCGAGGCCGCCTCTGCCTCTGAGCTATTCCAGAAGTAGTGAGGAGGCTTTTT
TGGAGGCCTAGGCTTTTGCAAAAAGCTCCCGGGAGCTTGTATATCCATTTTCGGATCTGATCAAGAGACA
GGATGAGGATCGTTTCGCATGATTGAACAAGATGGATTGCACGCAGGTTCTCCGGCCGCTTGGGTGGAGA
GGCTATTCGGCTATGACTGGGCACAACAGACAATCGGCTGCTCTGATGCCGCCGTGTTCCGGCTGTCAGC
GCAGGGGCGCCCGGTTCTTTTTGTCAAGACCGACCTGTCCGGTGCCCTGAATGAACTGCAGGACGAGGCA
GCGCGGCTATCGTGGCTGGCCACGACGGGCGTTCCTTGCGCAGCTGTGCTCGACGTTGTCACTGAAGCGG
GAAGGGACTGGCTGCTATTGGGCGAAGTGCCGGGGCAGGATCTCCTGTCATCTCACCTTGCTCCTGCCGA
GAAAGTATCCATCATGGCTGATGCAATGCGGCGGCTGCATACGCTTGATCCGGCTACCTGCCCATTCGAC
CACCAAGCGAAACATCGCATCGAGCGAGCACGTACTCGGATGGAAGCCGGTCTTGTCGATCAGGATGATC
TGGACGAAGAGCATCAGGGGCTCGCGCCAGCCGAACTGTTCGCCAGGCTCAAGGCGCGCATGCCCGACGG
CGAGGATCTCGTCGTGACCCATGGCGATGCCTGCTTGCCGAATATCATGGTGGAAAATGGCCGCTTTTCT
GGATTCATCGACTGTGGCCGGCTGGGTGTGGCGGACCGCTATCAGGACATAGCGTTGGCTACCCGTGATA
TTGCTGAAGAGCTTGGCGGCGAATGGGCTGACCGCTTCCTCGTGCTTTACGGTATCGCCGCTCCCGATTC
GCAGCGCATCGCCTTCTATCGCCTTCTTGACGAGTTCTTCTGAGCGGGACTCTGGGGTTCGAAATGACCG
ACCAAGCGACGCCCAACCTGCCATCACGAGATTTCGATTCCACCACCGCCTTCTATGAAAGGTTGGGCTT
CGGAATCGTTTTCCGGGACGCCGGCTGGATGATCCTCCAGCGCGGGGATCTCATGCTGGAGTTCTTCGCC
CACCCCAACTTGTTTATTGCAGCTTATAATGGTTACAAATAAAGCAATAGCATCACAAATTTCACAAATA
AAGCATTTTTTTCACTGCATTCTAGTTGTGGTTTGTCCAAACTCATCAATGTATCTTATCATGTCTGTAT
ACCGTCGACCTCTAGCTAGAGCTTGGCGTAATCATGGTCATAGCTGTTTCCTGTGTGAAATTGTTATCCG
CTCACAATTCCACACAACATACGAGCCGGAAGCATAAAGTGTAAAGCCTGGGGTGCCTAATGAGTGAGCT
AACTCACATTAATTGCGTTGCGCTCACTGCCCGCTTTCCAGTCGGGAAACCTGTCGTGCCAGCTGCATTA
ATGAATCGGCCAACGCGCGGGGAGAGGCGGTTTGCGTATTGGGCGCTCTTCCGCTTCCTCGCTCACTGAC
TCGCTGCGCTCGGTCGTTCGGCTGCGGCGAGCGGTATCAGCTCACTCAAAGGCGGTAATACGGTTATCCA
CAGAATCAGGGGATAACGCAGGAAAGAACATGTGAGCAAAAGGCCAGCAAAAGGCCAGGAACCGTAAAAA
GGCCGCGTTGCTGGCGTTTTTCCATAGGCTCCGCCCCCCTGACGAGCATCACAAAAATCGACGCTCAAGT
CAGAGGTGGCGAAACCCGACAGGACTATAAAGATACCAGGCGTTTCCCCCTGGAAGCTCCCTCGTGCGCT
CTCCTGTTCCGACCCTGCCGCTTACCGGATACCTGTCCGCCTTTCTCCCTTCGGGAAGCGTGGCGCTTTC
TCATAGCTCACGCTGTAGGTATCTCAGTTCGGTGTAGGTCGTTCGCTCCAAGCTGGGCTGTGTGCACGAA
CCCCCCGTTCAGCCCGACCGCTGCGCCTTATCCGGTAACTATCGTCTTGAGTCCAACCCGGTAAGACACG
ACTTATCGCCACTGGCAGCAGCCACTGGTAACAGGATTAGCAGAGCGAGGTATGTAGGCGGTGCTACAGA
GTTCTTGAAGTGGTGGCCTAACTACGGCTACACTAGAAGAACAGTATTTGGTATCTGCGCTCTGCTGAAG
CCAGTTACCTTCGGAAAAAGAGTTGGTAGCTCTTGATCCGGCAAACAAACCACCGCTGGTAGCGGTGGTT
TTTTTGTTTGCAAGCAGCAGATTACGCGCAGAAAAAAAGGATCTCAAGAAGATCCTTTGATCTTTTCTAC
GGGGTCTGACGCTCAGTGGAACGAAAACTCACGTTAAGGGATTTTGGTCATGAGATTATCAAAAAGGATC
TTCACCTAGATCCTTTTAAATTAAAAATGAAGTTTTAAATCAATCTAAAGTATATATGAGTAAACTTGGT
CTGACAGTTACCAATGCTTAATCAGTGAGGCACCTATCTCAGCGATCTGTCTATTTCGTTCATCCATAGT
TGCCTGACTCCCCGTCGTGTAGATAACTACGATACGGGAGGGCTTACCATCTGGCCCCAGTGCTGCAATG
ATACCGCGAGACCCACGCTCACCGGCTCCAGATTTATCAGCAATAAACCAGCCAGCCGGAAGGGCCGAGC
GCAGAAGTGGTCCTGCAACTTTATCCGCCTCCATCCAGTCTATTAATTGTTGCCGGGAAGCTAGAGTAAG
TAGTTCGCCAGTTAATAGTTTGCGCAACGTTGTTGCCATTGCTACAGGCATCGTGGTGTCACGCTCGTCG
TTTGGTATGGCTTCATTCAGCTCCGGTTCCCAACGATCAAGGCGAGTTACATGATCCCCCATGTTGTGCA
AAAAAGCGGTTAGCTCCTTCGGTCCTCCGATCGTTGTCAGAAGTAAGTTGGCCGCAGTGTTATCACTCAT
GGTTATGGCAGCACTGCATAATTCTCTTACTGTCATGCCATCCGTAAGATGCTTTTCTGTGACTGGTGAG
TACTCAACCAAGTCATTCTGAGAATAGTGTATGCGGCGACCGAGTTGCTCTTGCCCGGCGTCAATACGGG
ATAATACCGCGCCACATAGCAGAACTTTAAAAGTGCTCATCATTGGAAAACGTTCTTCGGGGCGAAAACT
CTCAAGGATCTTACCGCTGTTGAGATCCAGTTCGATGTAACCCACTCGTGCACCCAACTGATCTTCAGCA
TCTTTTACTTTCACCAGCGTTTCTGGGTGAGCAAAAACAGGAAGGCAAAATGCCGCAAAAAAGGGAATAA
GGGCGACACGGAAATGTTGAATACTCATACTCTTCCTTTTTCAATATTATTGAAGCATTTATCAGGGTTA
TTGTCTCATGAGCGGATACATATTTGAATGTATTTAGAAAAATAAACAAATAGGGGTTCCGCGCACATTT
CCCCGAAAAGTGCCACCTGACGTCGACGGATCGGGAGATCTCCCGATCCCCTATGGTGCACTCTCAGTAC
AATCTGCTCTGATGCCGCATAGTTAAGCCAGTATCTGCTCCCTGCTTGTGTGTTGGAGGTCGCTGAGTAG
TGCGCGAGCAAAATTTAAGCTACAACAAGGCAAGGCTTGACCGACAATTGCATGAAGAATCTGCTTAGGG
TTAGGCGTTTTGCGCTGCTTCGCGATGTACGGGCCAGATATACGCGTTGACATTGATTATTGACTAGTTA
TTAATAGTAATCAATTACGGGGTCATTAGTTCATAGCCCATATATGGAGTTCCGCGTTACATAACTTACG
GTAAATGGCCCGCCTGGCTGACCGCCCAACGACCCCCGCCCATTGACGTCAATAATGACGTATGTTCCCA
TAGTAACGCCAATAGGGACTTTCCATTGACGTCAATGGGTGGAGTATTTACGGTAAACTGCCCACTTGGC
AGTACATCAAGTGTATCATATGCCAAGTACGCCCCCTATTGACGTCAATGACGGTAAATGGCCCGCCTGG
CATTATGCCCAGTACATGACCTTATGGGACTTTCCTACTTGGCAGTACATCTACGTATTAGTCATCGCTA
TTACCATGGTGATGCGGTTTTGGCAGTACATCAATGGGCGTGGATAGCGGTTTGACTCACGGGGATTTCC
AAGTCTCCACCCCATTGACGTCAATGGGAGTTTGTTTTGGCACCAAAATCAACGGGACTTTCCAAAATGT
CGTAACAACTCCGCCCCATTGACGCAAATGGGCGGTAGGCGTGTACGGTGGGAGGTCTATATAAGCAGAG
CTCTCTGGCTAACTAGAGAACCCACTGCTTACTGGCTTATCGAAAT
Features (pLannotate 1.2.2; 23 found; start..end, strand, type, name):
      1..19      +  promoter       T7 promoter: promoter for bacteriophage T7 RNA polymerase
     51..73      +  CDS            3xFLAG (fragment): three tandem FLAG® epitope tags
     72..921     +  CDS            BirA(R118G) (fragment): promiscuous R118G mutant of the E. coli biotin protein ligase (Cronan, 2005) also known as BirA* or BioID
    939..1217    +  CDS            FRB*: T2098L mutant of FKBP-rapamycin binding domain of human FRAP binds synthetic ligands such as AP21967
   1257..1275    -  promoter       SP6 promoter: promoter for bacteriophage SP6 RNA polymerase
   1301..1525    +  polyA_signal   bGH poly(A) signal: bovine growth hormone polyadenylation signal
   1529..1550    +  promoter       SV40 promoter (fragment): SV40 enhancer and early promoter
   1571..1999    +  rep_origin     f1 ori (sequence partly withheld): f1 bacteriophage origin of replication; arrow indicates direction of (+) strand synthesis
   2013..2342    +  promoter       SV40 promoter: SV40 enhancer and early promoter
   2409..3200    +  CDS            neo: KKA2_KLEPN - Also known as kan, nptII. Experimental evidence at protein level: Swiss-Prot protein existence level 1. Resistance to kanamycin, neomycin, paromomycin, ribostamycin, butirosin and gentamicin B. From Klebsiella pneumoniae.
   3224..3382    +  CDS            ble (fragment): BLE_KLEPN - Experimental evidence at protein level: Swiss-Prot protein existence level 1. Binding protein with a strong affinity to the bleomycin family of antibiotics. Binds to CL990; an antimitotic-antibiotic compound. From Klebsiella pneumoniae.
   3377..3498    +  polyA_signal   SV40 poly(A) signal: SV40 polyadenylation signal
   3571..3587    -  protein_bind   lac operator: The lac repressor binds to the lac operator to inhibit transcription in E. coli. This inhibition can be relieved by adding lactose or isopropyl-β-D-thiogalactopyranoside (IPTG). lac repressor encoded by lacI
   3595..3625    -  promoter       lac promoter: promoter for the E. coli lac operon
   3640..3661    -  protein_bind   CAP binding site: CAP binding activates transcription in the presence of cAMP. E. coli catabolite activator protein
   3674..3766    -  CDS            lacI (fragment): lac repressor; lacI; The lac repressor binds to the lac operator to inhibit transcription in E. coli. This inhibition can be relieved by adding lactose or isopropyl-β-D-thiogalactopyranoside (IPTG).
   3949..4537    -  rep_origin     ori: high-copy-number ColE1/pMB1/pBR322/pUC origin of replication
   4708..5568    -  CDS            AmpR: β-lactamase; bla; confers resistance to ampicillin, carbenicillin, and related antibiotics
   5569..5673    -  promoter       AmpR promoter: bla
   5732..5784    -  misc_feature   bom (fragment): basis of mobility region from pBR322
   5939..6318    +  enhancer       CMV enhancer: human cytomegalovirus immediate early enhancer
   6319..6522    +  promoter       CMV promoter: human cytomegalovirus (CMV) immediate early promoter
   6518..6551    +  LTR            5' LTR (truncated) (fragment): truncated 5' long terminal repeat (LTR) from HIV-1
