[The description below was written by a language model from this plasmid's Addgene catalogue record and pLannotate feature annotations shown in this document.]
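Description:
pCDNA3/flag-pBirA(1-K283)-FRB is a mammalian expression plasmid of about 6.6 kb built on the pCDNA3 backbone. It is propagated in E. coli at high copy from a ColE1/pUC-type origin under ampicillin selection (AmpR, β-lactamase) and also carries an f1 origin for single-stranded DNA production. For selection in mammalian cells, an SV40 early promoter drives the neo gene, terminated by the SV40 poly(A) signal, which allows G418 selection of stable transfectants.

The roughly 1.2 kb insert, cloned between NotI and XhoI/XbaI sites, encodes a fusion protein with three parts. These are an N-terminal FLAG epitope, an N-terminal fragment of the promiscuous E. coli biotin ligase BirA ending at K283 (annotated as a fragment matching BirA R118G, the BioID enzyme), and a C-terminal FRB domain. The feature table annotates this domain as FRB*, the T2098L variant of the FKBP-rapamycin binding domain of human FRAP/mTOR. The catalogue lists the T7 promoter as the promoter, and a T7 site does sit immediately upstream of the coding sequence. However, the annotated CMV enhancer and immediate-early promoter lie just before it on the circular map and would drive expression in mammalian cells, with the bGH poly(A) signal downstream. The flanking T7 and SP6 promoters are useful for sequencing or in vitro transcription.

The stated purpose is expression of the fusion for biochemical assays, in connection with the Contact-ID method for profiling organelle contact sites. A split biotin ligase fragment fused to FRB would plausibly be paired with a complementary fragment on an FKBP fusion, so that rapamycin-type ligands induce dimerization and restore biotinylation activity. The record does not describe that partner construct.
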