Addgene plasmid #154451: pCDNA3/flag-pBirA(1-K283)-FRB
Purpose: expresses flag-pBirA(1-K283)-FRB/biochemical assay
Depositing lab: Hyun-Woo Rhee. Depositing organization: Seoul National University. Publication: Contact-ID, a tool for profiling organelle contact sites, reveals regulatory proteins of mitochondrial-associated membrane formation. Kwak C, Shin S, Park JS, Jung M, Nhung TTM, Kang MG, Lee C, Kwon TH, Park SK, Mun JY, Kim JS, Rhee HW. Proc Natl Acad Sci U S A. 2020 May 15. pii: 1916584117. doi: 10.1073/pnas.1916584117. PubMed 32414919.
Backbone
  Vector backbone: pCDNA3
  Backbone size w/o insert (bp): 5382
  Total vector size (bp): 6567
  Vector type: Mammalian Expression
  Selectable markers: Neomycin (select with G418)
Growth in bacteria
  Bacterial resistance: Ampicillin, 100 μg/mL
  Growth temperature: 37°C
  Growth strain: DH5alpha
  Copy number: High Copy
Gene/Insert
  Gene/Insert name: flag-pBirA(1-K283)-FRB
  Species: H. sapiens (human)
  Insert size (bp): 1185
  Promoter: T7 promoter
  Cloning method: Restriction Enzyme; 5′ cloning site NotI (not destroyed); 3′ cloning site Xhoi, XbaI (not destroyed)
  Sequencing primers: 5′ T7 promoter
Terms and licenses: Academic/Nonprofit Terms; Industry Terms: Not Available to Industry
How to cite: pCDNA3/flag-pBirA(1-K283)-FRB was a gift from Hyun-Woo Rhee (Addgene plasmid # 154451 ; http://n2t.net/addgene:154451 ; RRID:Addgene_154451)
