>Addgene plasmid #154451 | pCDNA3/flag-pBirA(1-K283)-FRB | depositor partial sequence | sequence record 298938 | flag-pBirA(1-K283)-FRB
ATGGACTACAAGGATGACGACGATAAGATGAAGGACAACACCGTGCCCCTGAAGCTGATCGCCCTGCTGG
CCAACGGCGAGTTCCACTCTGGCGAGCAGCTGGGAGAGACCCTGGGAATGAGCAGAGCCGCCATCAACAA
GCACATCCAGACACTGAGAGACTGGGGAGTGGACGTGTTCACCGTGCCTGGCAAGGGCTACAGCCTGCCT
GAGCCTATCCAGCTGCTGAACGCCAAGCAGATCCTGGGACAGCTGGATGGCGGAAGCGTGGCCGTGCTGC
CTGTGATCGACTCCACCAATCAGTACCTGCTGGACAGAATCGGAGAGCTGAAGTCCGGCGACGCCTGCAT
CGCCGAGTACCAGCAGGCTGGCAGAGGAGGCAGAGGACGGAAGTGGTTCAGCCCATTCGGAGCCAACCTG
TACCTGTCCATGTTCTGGAGACTGGAGCAGGGACCTGCTGCTGCCATCGGACTGAGTCTGGTGATCGGAA
TCGTGATGGCCGAGGTGCTGAGAAAGCTGGGAGCCGACAAGGTGAGAGTGAAGTGGCCTAATGACCTGTA
CCTCCAGGACCGCAAGCTGGCTGGCATCCTGGTGGAGCTGACAGGCAAGACAGGCGATGCCGCTCAGATC
GTGATCGGAGCCGGAATCAACATGGCCATGAGAAGAGTGGAGGAGAGCGTGGTGAACCAGGGCTGGATCA
CCCTGCAGGAGGCTGGCATCAACCTGGACCGGAACACCCTGGCCGCCATGCTGATCAGAGAGCTGAGAGC
CGCTCTGGAGCTGTTCGAGCAGGAGGGACTGGCTCCTTACCTGAGCAGATGGGAGAAGCTGGACAACTTC
ATCAACAGACCTGTGAAGCTGATCATCGGCGACAAGGGATCCATGGCTTCTAGAATCCTCTGGCATGAGA
TGTGGCATGAAGGCCTGGAAGAGGCATCTCGTTTGTACTTTGGGGAAAGGAACGTGAAAGGCATGTTTGA
GGTGCTGGAGCCCTTGCATGCTATGATGGAACGGGGCCCCCAGACTCTGAAGGAAACATCCTTTAATCAG
GCCTATGGTCGAGATTTAATGGAGGCCCAAGAGTGGTGCAGGAAGTACATGAAATCAGGGAATGTCAAGG
ACCTCCTCCAAGCCTGGGACCTCTATTATCATGTGTTCCGACGAATCTCAAAGACTAGTTAATGA
